>Addgene plasmid #214379 | pMK449 (BromoTag-mClover-BSD) | addgene full sequence | sequence record 426342 | Addgene NGS Result
CTG
[124 nt withheld, positions 4-127]
C
[91 nt withheld, positions 129-219]
A
[49 nt withheld, positions 221-269]
CCTTTGACGTTGGAGTCCACGTTCTTT
[37 nt withheld, positions 297-333]
ACCCTATCTCGGTCTATTCTTTTGATTTATAAGGGATTTTGCCGATTTCGGCCTATTGGTTAAAAAATGA
GCTGATTTAACAAAAATTTAACGCGAATTTTAACAAAATATTAACGCTTACAATTTCCATTCGCCATTCA
GGCTGCGCAACTGTTGGGAAGGGCGATCGGTGCGGGCCTCTTCGCTATTACGCCAGCTGGCGAAAGGGGG
ATGTGCTGCAAGGCGATTAAGTTGGGTAACGCCAGGGTTTTCCCAGTCACGACGTTGTAAAACGACGGCC
AGTGAGCGCGCGTAATACGACTCACTATAGGGCGAATTGGAGCTCCCCGGGATCCGGTGCAGGCGCCGGG
TCCGTGAAGGACGTGCCCGACTCTCAGCAGCACCCAGCACCAGAGAAGAGCAGCAAGGTCTCGGAGCAGC
TCAAGTGCTGCAGCGGCATCCTCAAGGAGATGTTTGCCAAGAAGCACGCCGCCTACGCCTGGCCCTTCTA
CAAGCCTGTGGACGTGGAGGCACTGGGCGCCCACGACTACTGTGACATCATCAAGCACCCCATGGACATG
AGCACAATCAAGTCTAAACTGGAGGCCCGTGAGTACCGTGATGCTCAGGAGTTTGGTGCTGACGTCCGAT
TGATGTTCTCCAACTGCTATAAGTACAACCCTCCTGACCATGAGGTGGTGGCCATGGCCCGCAAGCTCCA
GGATGTGTTCGAAATGCGCTTTGCCAAGATGCCGGACGAGGGCGGAGGCGGAGGTGGCGCTAGCATGGTG
AGCAAGGGCGAGGAGCTGTTCACCGGGGTGGTGCCCATCCTGGTCGAGCTGGACGGCGACGTAAACGGCC
ACAAGTTCAGCGTCCGCGGCGAGGGCGAGGGCGATGCCACCAACGGCAAGCTGACCCTGAAGTTCATCTG
CACCACCGGCAAGCTGCCCGTGCCCTGGCCCACCCTCGTGACCACCTTCGGCTACGGCGTGGCCTGCTTC
AGCCGCTACCCCGACCACATGAAGCAGCACGACTTCTTCAAGTCCGCCATGCCCGAAGGCTACGTCCAGG
AGCGCACCATCTCTTTCAAGGACGACGGTACCTACAAGACCCGCGCCGAGGTGAAGTTCGAGGGCGACAC
CCTGGTGAACCGCATCGAGCTGAAGGGCATCGACTTCAAGGAGGACGGCAACATCCTGGGGCACAAGCTG
GAGTACAACTTCAACAGCCACAACGTCTATATCACGGCCGACAAGCAGAAGAACGGCATCAAGGCTAACT
TCAAGATCCGCCACAACGTTGAGGACGGCAGCGTGCAGCTCGCCGACCACTACCAGCAGAACACCCCCAT
CGGCGACGGCCCCGTGCTGCTGCCCGACAACCACTACCTGAGCCATCAGTCCAAGCTGAGCAAAGACCCC
AACGAGAAGCGCGATCACATGGTCCTGCTGGAGTTCGTGACCGCCGCCGGGATTACACATGGCATGGACG
AGCTGTACAAGTAATCTAGATAACTGATCATAATCAGCCATACCACATTTGTAGAGGTTTTACTTGCTTT
AAAAAACCTCCCACACCTCCCCCTGAACCTGAAACATAAAATGAATGCAATTGTTGTTGTTAACTTGTTT
ATTGCAGCTTATAATGGTTACAAATAAAGCAATAGCATCACAAATTTCACAAATAAAGCATTTTTTTCAC
TGCATTCTAGTTGTGGTTTGTCCAAACTCATCAATGTATCTTAACGCGTCGATCATATTCAATAACCCTT
AATATAACTTCGTATAATGTATGCTATACGAAGTTATTAGGTCTGAAGAGGAGTTTACGTCCAGCCAAGC
TTAGGATCTCGACCTCGAAATTCTACCGGGTAGGGGAGGCGCTTTTCCCAAGGCAGTCTGGAGCATGCGC
TTTAGCAGCCCCGCTGGGCACTTGGCGCTACACAAGTGGCCTCTGGCCTCGCACACATTCCACATCCACC
GGTAGGCGCCAACCGACTCCGTTCTTTGGTGGCCCCTTCGCGCCACCTTCTACTCCTCCCCTAGTCAGGA
AGTTCCCCCCCGCCCCGCAGCTCGCGTCGTGCAGGACGTGACAAATGGAAGTAGCACGTCTCACTAGTCT
CGTGCAGATGGACAGCACCGCTGAGCAATGGAAGCGGGTAGGCCTTTGGGGCAGCGGCCAATAGCAGCTT
TGCTCCTTCGCTTTCTGGGCTCAGAGGCTGGGAAGGGGTGGGTCCGGGGGCGGGCTCAGGGGCGGGCTCA
GGGGCGGGGCGGGCGCCCGAAGGTCCTCCGGAGGCCCGGCATTCTGCACGCTTCAAAAGCGCACGTCTGC
CGCGCTGTTCTCCTCTTCCTCATCTCCGGGCCTTTCGACCTGCATCCATCTAGATCTCGAGCCACCATGG
CCAAGCCTTTGTCTCAAGAAGAATCCACCCTCATTGAAAGAGCAACGGCTACAATCAACAGCATCCCCAT
CTCTGAAGACTACAGCGTCGCCAGCGCAGCTCTCTCTAGCGACGGCCGCATCTTCACTGGTGTCAATGTA
TATCATTTTACTGGGGGACCTTGTGCAGAACTCGTGGTGCTGGGCACTGCTGCTGCTGCGGCAGCTGGCA
ACCTGACTTGTATCGTCGCGATCGGAAATGAGAACAGGGGCATCTTGAGCCCCTGCGGACGGTGCCGACA
GGTGCTTCTCGATCTGCATCCTGGGATCAAAGCCATAGTGAAGGACAGTGATGGACAGCCGACGGCAGTT
GGGATTCGTGAATTGCTGCCCTCTGGTTATGTGTGGGAGGGCTAATCGATGATATCAGATCCCCGGGATG
CAGAAATTGATGATCTATTAAACAATAAAGATGTCCACTAAAATGGAAGTTTTTCCTGTCATACTTTGTT
AAGAAGGGTGAGAACAGAGTACCTACATTTTGAATGGAAGGATTGGAGCTACGGGGGTGGGGGTGGGGTG
GGATTAGATAAATGCCTGCTCTTTACTGAAGGCTCTTTACTATTGCTTTATGATAATGTTTCATAGTTGG
ATATCATAATTTAAACAAGCAAAACCAAATTAAGGGCCAGCTCATTCCTCCCACTCATGATCTATAGATC
TATAGATCTCTCGTGGGATCATTGTTTTTCTCTTGATTCCCACTTTGTGGTTCTAAGTACTGTGGTTTCC
AAATGTGTCAGTTTCATAGCCTGAAGAACGAGATCAGCAGCCTCTGTTCCACATACACTTCATTCTCAGT
ATTGTTTTGCCAAGTTCTAATTCCATCAGAAGCTGGTCGAGATCCGGAACCCTTAATATAACTTCGTATA
ATGTATGCTATACGAAGTTATTAGGTCCCTCGAAGAGGTTCACTAGGATCCGGTACCCAGCTTTTGTTCC
CTTTAGTGAGGGTTAATTGCGCGCTTGGCGTAATCATGGTCATAGCTGTTTCCTGTGTGAAATTGTTATC
CGCTCACAATTCCACACAACATACGAGCCGGAAGCATAAAGTGTAAAGCCTGGGGTGCCTAATGAGTGAG
CTAACTCACATTAATTGCGTTGCGCTCACTGCCCGCTTTCCAGTCGGGAAACCTGTCGTGCCAGCTGCAT
TAATGAATCGGCCAACGCGCGGGGAGAGGCGGTTTGCGTATTGGGCGCTCTTCCGCTTCCTCGCTCACTG
ACTCGCTGCGCTCGGTCGTTCGGCTGCGGCGAGCGGTATCAGCTCACTCAAAGGCGGTAATACGGTTATC
CACAGAATCAGGGGATAACGCAGGAAAGAACATGTGAGCAAAAGGCCAGCAAAAGGCCAGGAACCGTAAA
AAGGCCGCGTTGCTGGCGTTTTTCCATAGGCTCCGCCCCCCTGACGAGCATCACAAAAATCGACGCTCAA
GTCAGAGGTGGCGAAACCCGACAGGACTATAAAGATACCAGGCGTTTCCCCCTGGAAGCTCCCTCGTGCG
CTCTCCTGTTCCGACCCTGCCGCTTACCGGATACCTGTCCGCCTTTCTCCCTTCGGGAAGCGTGGCGCTT
TCTCATAGCTCACGCTGTAGGTATCTCAGTTCGGTGTAGGTCGTTCGCTCCAAGCTGGGCTGTGTGCACG
AACCCCCCGTTCAGCCCGACCGCTGCGCCTTATCCGGTAACTATCGTCTTGAGTCCAACCCGGTAAGACA
CGACTTATCGCCACTGGCAGCAGCCACTGGTAACAGGATTAGCAGAGCGAGGTATGTAGGCGGTGCTACA
GAGTTCTTGAAGTGGTGGCCTAACTACGGCTACACTAGAAGAACAGTATTTGGTATCTGCGCTCTGCTGA
AGCCAGTTACCTTCGGAAAAAGAGTTGGTAGCTCTTGATCCGGCAAACAAACCACCGCTGGTAGCGGTGG
TTTTTTTGTTTGCAAGCAGCAGATTACGCGCAGAAAAAAAGGATCTCAAGAAGATCCTTTGATCTTTTCT
ACGGGGTCTGACGCTCAGTGGAACGAAAACTCACGTTAAGGGATTTTGGTCATGAGATTATCAAAAAGGA
TCTTCACCTAGATCCTTTTAAATTAAAAATGAAGTTTTAAATCAATCTAAAGTATATATGAGTAAACTTG
GTCTGACAGTTACCAATGCTTAATCAGTGAGGCACCTATCTCAGCGATCTGTCTATTTCGTTCATCCATA
GTTGCCTGACTCCCCGTCGTGTAGATAACTACGATACGGGAGGGCTTACCATCTGGCCCCAGTGCTGCAA
TGATACCGCGAGACCCACGCTCACCGGCTCCAGATTTATCAGCAATAAACCAGCCAGCCGGAAGGGCCGA
GCGCAGAAGTGGTCCTGCAACTTTATCCGCCTCCATCCAGTCTATTAATTGTTGCCGGGAAGCTAGAGTA
AGTAGTTCGCCAGTTAATAGTTTGCGCAACGTTGTTGCCATTGCTACAGGCATCGTGGTGTCACGCTCGT
CGTTTGGTATGGCTTCATTCAGCTCCGGTTCCCAACGATCAAGGCGAGTTACATGATCCCCCATGTTGTG
CAAAAAAGCGGTTAGCTCCTTCGGTCCTCCGATCGTTGTCAGAAGTAAGTTGGCCGCAGTGTTATCACTC
ATGGTTATGGCAGCACTGCATAATTCTCTTACTGTCATGCCATCCGTAAGATGCTTTTCTGTGACTGGTG
AGTACTCAACCAAGTCATTCTGAGAATAGTGTATGCGGCGACCGAGTTGCTCTTGCCCGGCGTCAATACG
GGATAATACCGCGCCACATAGCAGAACTTTAAAAGTGCTCATCATTGGAAAACGTTCTTCGGGGCGAAAA
CTCTCAAGGATCTTACCGCTGTTGAGATCCAGTTCGATGTAACCCACTCGTGCACCCAACTGATCTTCAG
CATCTTTTACTTTCACCAGCGTTTCTGGGTGAGCAAAAACAGGAAGGCAAAATGCCGCAAAAAAGGGAAT
AAGGGCGACACGGAAATGTTGAATACTCATACTCTTCCTTTTTCAATATTATTGAAGCATTTATCAGGGT
TATTGTCTCATGAGCGGATACATATTTGAATGTATTTAGAAAAATAAACAAATAGGGGTTCCGCGCACAT
TTCCCCGAAAAGTGCCAC
Features (pLannotate 1.2.2; 20 found; start..end, strand, type, name):
      4..432     +  rep_origin     f1 ori (sequence partly withheld): f1 bacteriophage origin of replication; arrow indicates direction of (+) strand synthesis
    463..618     -  CDS            lacZα (fragment): LacZα fragment of β-galactosidase; lacZ fragment
    626..644     +  promoter       T7 promoter: promoter for bacteriophage T7 RNA polymerase
    690..1118    +  CDS            BRD3 (fragment): BRD3_HUMAN - Also known as KIAA0043, RING3L. Experimental evidence at protein level: Swiss-Prot protein existence level 1. Chromatin reader that recognizes and binds hyperacetylated chromatin and plays a role in the regulation of transcription, probably by chromatin remodeling and interaction with transcription factors (PubMed:18406326, PubMed:27105114). Regulates transcription by promoting the binding of the transcription factor GATA1 to its targets (By similarity). From Homo sapiens (Human).
   1098..1817    +  CDS            mClover3: bright green-yellow fluorescent protein derived from mClover2, with improved photostability (Bajar et al., 2003) mammalian codon-optimized
   1828..1912    +  CDS            large T antigen (fragment): large T antigen from SV40 (simian virus 40)
   1935..2056    +  polyA_signal   SV40 poly(A) signal: SV40 polyadenylation signal
   2087..2120    -  protein_bind   loxP: Cre-mediated recombination occurs in the 8-bp core sequence (GCATACAT). Cre recombinase
   2181..2680    +  promoter       PGK promoter: mouse phosphoglycerate kinase 1 promoter
   2710..3108    +  CDS            BSD: blasticidin S deaminase; Aspergillus terreus BSD; confers resistance to blasticidin
   3132..3584    +  polyA_signal   PGK poly(A) signal: mouse phosphoglycerate kinase 1 polyadenylation signal
   3611..3644    -  protein_bind   loxP: Cre-mediated recombination occurs in the 8-bp core sequence (GCATACAT). Cre recombinase
   3693..3711    -  promoter       T3 promoter: promoter for bacteriophage T3 RNA polymerase
   3756..3772    -  protein_bind   lac operator: The lac repressor binds to the lac operator to inhibit transcription in E. coli. This inhibition can be relieved by adding lactose or isopropyl-β-D-thiogalactopyranoside (IPTG). lac repressor encoded by lacI
   3780..3810    -  promoter       lac promoter: promoter for the E. coli lac operon
   3825..3846    -  protein_bind   CAP binding site: CAP binding activates transcription in the presence of cAMP. E. coli catabolite activator protein
   3859..3951    -  CDS            lacI (fragment): lac repressor; lacI; The lac repressor binds to the lac operator to inhibit transcription in E. coli. This inhibition can be relieved by adding lactose or isopropyl-β-D-thiogalactopyranoside (IPTG).
   4134..4722    -  rep_origin     ori: high-copy-number ColE1/pMB1/pBR322/pUC origin of replication
   4893..5753    -  CDS            AmpR: β-lactamase; bla; confers resistance to ampicillin, carbenicillin, and related antibiotics
   5754..5858    -  promoter       AmpR promoter: bla
