[The description below was written by a language model from this plasmid's Addgene catalogue record and pLannotate feature annotations shown in this document.]
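Description:
pMK449 (BromoTag-mClover-BSD) is a pBluescript-based donor template for CRISPR-assisted C-terminal tagging of endogenous genes in human or mouse cells with a BromoTag degron fused to a green fluorescent protein. It is propagated in E. coli as a high-copy plasmid through its ColE1/pUC-type origin and selected with ampicillin via the AmpR (β-lactamase) gene. The backbone also retains the f1 origin, lacZα and lac regulatory remnants, and the flanking T7 and T3 promoters typical of pBluescript.

The payload sits between the T7 and T3 promoters. It opens with a bromodomain-derived coding segment, which the automated annotation matches to a fragment of human BRD3 and which corresponds to the BromoTag named in the record. This is followed directly by mClover3 and an SV40 polyadenylation signal, with a short stretch of SV40 large T antigen sequence annotated just upstream of that signal. No mammalian promoter precedes the tag, which fits its intended use: expression comes from the target locus once the cassette is joined in frame to the end of a gene. Downstream lies a separate selection unit in which the mouse PGK promoter drives blasticidin S deaminase, terminated by the PGK poly(A) signal. This unit is flanked by two loxP sites in the same orientation, so Cre recombinase could excise the marker after blasticidin selection of edited clones.

No homology arms appear in the feature table, so locus-specific arms are presumably added by the user; the record does not describe how. The associated publication concerns combining AID2 and BromoTag for degron-based protein knockdown. The tagged protein can therefore be followed by fluorescence and depleted on demand through the BromoTag.
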