Addgene plasmid #214379: pMK449 (BromoTag-mClover-BSD)
Purpose: BromoTag-mClover for C-terminal tagging
Depositing lab: Masato Kanemaki. Depositing organization: National Institute of Genetics. Publication: Combination of AID2 and BromoTag expands the utility of degron-based protein knockdowns. Hatoyama Y, Islam M, Bond AG, Hayashi KI, Ciulli A, Kanemaki MT. EMBO Rep. 2024 Sep;25(9):4062-4077. doi: 10.1038/s44319-024-00224-4. Epub 2024 Aug 23. PubMed 39179892.
Backbone
  Vector backbone: pBluescript
  Vector type: Mammalian Expression, CRISPR
  Selectable markers: Blasticidin
Growth in bacteria
  Bacterial resistance: Ampicillin, 100 μg/mL
  Growth temperature: 37°C
  Growth strain: DH5alpha
  Copy number: High Copy
Gene/Insert
  Gene/Insert name: BromoTag-mClover-BSD
  Species: H. sapiens (human), M. musculus (mouse)
Terms and licenses: Academic/Nonprofit Terms; Industry Terms: Not Available to Industry
How to cite: pMK449 (BromoTag-mClover-BSD) was a gift from Masato Kanemaki (Addgene plasmid # 214379 ; http://n2t.net/addgene:214379 ; RRID:Addgene_214379)
